>Addgene plasmid #90373 | pLminP_Luc2P_RE31 | addgene full sequence | sequence record 370081 | Addgene NGS Result
AATGTAGTCTTATGCAATACTCTTGTAGTCTTGCAACATGGTAACGATGAGTTAGCAACATGCCTTACAA
GGAGAGAAAAAGCACCGTGCATGCCGATTGGTGGAAGTAAGGTGGTACGATCGTGCCTTATTAGGAAGGC
AACAGACGGGTCTGACATGGATTGGACGAACCACTGAATTGCCGCATTGCAGAGATATTGTATTTAAGTG
CCTAGCTCGATACATAAACGGGTCTCTCTGGTTAGACCAGATCTGAGCCTGGGAGCTCTCTGGCTAACTA
GGGAACCCACTGCTTAAGCCTCAATAAAGCTTGCCTTGAGTGCTTCAAGTAGTGTGTGCCCGTCTGTTGT
GTGACTCTGGTAACTAGAGATCCCTCAGACCCTTTTAGTCAGTGTGGAAAATCTCTAGCAGTGGCGCCCG
AACAGGGACTTGAAAGCGAAAGGGAAACCAGAGGAGCTCTCTCGACGCAGGACTCGGCTTGCTGAAGCGC
GCACGGCAAGAGGCGAGGGGCGGCGACTGGTGAGTACGCCAAAAATTTTGACTAGCGGAGGCTAGAAGGA
GAGAGATGGGTGCGAGAGCGTCAGTATTAAGCGGGGGAGAATTAGATCGCGATGGGAAAAAATTCGGTTA
AGGCCAGGGGGAAAGAAAAAATATAAATTAAAACATATAGTATGGGCAAGCAGGGAGCTAGAACGATTCG
CAGTTAATCCTGGCCTGTTAGAAACATCAGAAGGCTGTAGACAAATACTGGGACAGCTACAACCATCCCT
TCAGACAGGATCAGAAGAACTTAGATCATTATATAATACAGTAGCAACCCTCTATTGTGTGCATCAAAGG
ATAGAGATAAAAGACACCAAGGAAGCTTTAGACAAGATAGAGGAAGAGCAAAACAAAAGTAAGACCACCG
CACAGCAAGCGGCCGCTGATCTTCAGACCTGGAGGAGGAGATATGAGGGACAATTGGAGAAGTGAATTAT
ATAAATATAAAGTAGTAAAAATTGAACCATTAGGAGTAGCACCCACCAAGGCAAAGAGAAGAGTGGTGCA
GAGAGAAAAAAGAGCAGTGGGAATAGGAGCTTTGTTCCTTGGGTTCTTGGGAGCAGCAGGAAGCACTATG
GGCGCAGCGTCAATGACGCTGACGGTACAGGCCAGACAATTATTGTCTGGTATAGTGCAGCAGCAGAACA
ATTTGCTGAGGGCTATTGAGGCGCAACAGCATCTGTTGCAACTCACAGTCTGGGGCATCAAGCAGCTCCA
GGCAAGAATCCTGGCTGTGGAAAGATACCTAAAGGATCAACAGCTCCTGGGGATTTGGGGTTGCTCTGGA
AAACTCATTTGCACCACTGCTGTGCCTTGGAATGCTAGTTGGAGTAATAAATCTCTGGAACAGATTTGGA
ATCACACGACCTGGATGGAGTGGGACAGAGAAATTAACAATTACACAAGCTTAATACACTCCTTAATTGA
AGAATCGCAAAACCAGCAAGAAAAGAATGAACAAGAATTATTGGAATTAGATAAATGGGCAAGTTTGTGG
AATTGGTTTAACATAACAAATTGGCTGTGGTATATAAAATTATTCATAATGATAGTAGGAGGCTTGGTAG
GTTTAAGAATAGTTTTTGCTGTACTTTCTATAGTGAATAGAGTTAGGCAGGGATATTCACCATTATCGTT
TCAGACCCACCTCCCAACCCCGAGGGGACCCGACAGGCCCGAAGGAATAGAAGAAGAAGGTGGAGAGAGA
GACAGAGACAGATCCATTCGATTAGTGAACGGATCTCGACGGTATCGGTTAACTTTTAAAAGAAAAGGGG
GGATTGGGGGGTACAGTGCAGGGGAAAGAATAGTAGACATAATAGCAACAGACATACAAACTAAAGAATT
ACAAAAACAAATTACAAAAATTCAAAATTTTATCGATCGCACCAGCGTGTGGATCGACACACATTCCACA
GCTGGACACACATTCCACAGCTGGACACACATTCCACAGCTGGACACACATTCCACAGCTGGACACACAT
TCCACAGCTGGACACACATTCCACAGCTGGACACACATTCCACAGCTGGACACACATTCCACAGCTGGAT
CCGAGAACAGATCTGGCCTCGGCGGCCAAGCTTAGACACTAGAGGGTATATAATGGAAGCTCGACTTCCA
GCTTGGCAATCCGGTACTGTTGGTAAAGCCACCATGGAAGATGCCAAAAACATTAAGAAGGGCCCAGCGC
CATTCTACCCACTCGAAGACGGGACCGCCGGCGAGCAGCTGCACAAAGCCATGAAGCGCTACGCCCTGGT
GCCCGGCACCATCGCCTTTACCGACGCACATATCGAGGTGGACATTACCTACGCCGAGTACTTCGAGATG
AGCGTTCGGCTGGCAGAAGCTATGAAGCGCTATGGGCTGAATACAAACCATCGGATCGTGGTGTGCAGCG
AGAATAGCTTGCAGTTCTTCATGCCCGTGTTGGGTGCCCTGTTCATCGGTGTGGCTGTGGCCCCAGCTAA
CGACATCTACAACGAGCGCGAGCTGCTGAACAGCATGGGCATCAGCCAGCCCACCGTCGTATTCGTGAGC
AAGAAAGGGCTGCAAAAGATCCTCAACGTGCAAAAGAAGCTACCGATCATACAAAAGATCATCATCATGG
ATAGCAAGACCGACTACCAGGGCTTCCAAAGCATGTACACCTTCGTGACTTCCCATTTGCCACCCGGCTT
CAACGAGTACGACTTCGTGCCCGAGAGCTTCGACCGGGACAAAACCATCGCCCTGATCATGAACAGTAGT
GGCAGTACCGGATTGCCCAAGGGCGTAGCCCTACCGCACCGCACCGCTTGTGTCCGATTCAGTCATGCCC
GCGACCCCATCTTCGGCAACCAGATCATCCCCGACACCGCTATCCTCAGCGTGGTGCCATTTCACCACGG
CTTCGGCATGTTCACCACGCTGGGCTACTTGATCTGCGGCTTTCGGGTCGTGCTCATGTACCGCTTCGAG
GAGGAGCTATTCTTGCGCAGCTTGCAAGACTATAAGATTCAATCTGCCCTGCTGGTGCCCACACTATTTA
GCTTCTTCGCTAAGAGCACTCTCATCGACAAGTACGACCTAAGCAACTTGCACGAGATCGCCAGCGGCGG
GGCGCCGCTCAGCAAGGAGGTAGGTGAGGCCGTGGCCAAACGCTTCCACCTACCAGGCATCCGCCAGGGC
TACGGCCTGACAGAAACAACCAGCGCCATTCTGATCACCCCCGAAGGGGACGACAAGCCTGGCGCAGTAG
GCAAGGTGGTGCCCTTCTTCGAGGCTAAGGTGGTGGACTTGGACACCGGTAAGACACTGGGTGTGAACCA
GCGCGGCGAGCTGTGCGTCCGTGGCCCCATGATCATGAGCGGCTACGTTAACAACCCCGAGGCTACAAAC
GCTCTCATCGACAAGGACGGCTGGCTGCACAGCGGCGACATCGCCTACTGGGACGAGGACGAGCACTTCT
TCATCGTGGACCGGCTGAAGAGCCTGATCAAATACAAGGGCTACCAGGTAGCCCCAGCCGAACTGGAGAG
CATCCTGCTGCAACACCCCAACATCTTCGACGCCGGGGTCGCCGGCCTGCCCGACGACGATGCCGGCGAG
CTGCCCGCCGCAGTCGTCGTGCTGGAACACGGTAAAACCATGACCGAGAAGGAGATCGTGGACTATGTGG
CCAGCCAGGTTACAACCGCCAAGAAGCTGCGCGGTGGTGTTGTGTTCGTGGACGAGGTGCCTAAAGGACT
GACCGGCAAGTTGGACGCCCGCAAGATCCGCGAGATTCTCATTAAGGCCAAGAAGGGCGGCAAGATCGCC
GTGAATTCTCACGGCTTCCCTCCCGAGGTGGAGGAGCAGGCCGCCGGCACCCTGCCCATGAGCTGCGCCC
AGGAGAGCGGCATGGATAGACACCCTGCTGCTTGCGCCAGCGCCAGGATCAACGTCTAAGGCCGCGACTC
TAGAACGCGTCACTGCGGCTTATAAATGGATAGGGCTTGACTACAGACATCAGCGCGTACCGGTTAGTAA
TGATCGACAATCAACCTCTGGATTACAAAATTTGTGAAAGATTGACTGGTATTCTTAACTATGTTGCTCC
TTTTACGCTATGTGGATACGCTGCTTTAATGCCTTTGTATCATGCTATTGCTTCCCGTATGGCTTTCATT
TTCTCCTCCTTGTATAAATCCTGGTTGCTGTCTCTTTATGAGGAGTTGTGGCCCGTTGTCAGGCAACGTG
GCGTGGTGTGCACTGTGTTTGCTGACGCAACCCCCACTGGTTGGGGCATTGCCACCACCTGTCAGCTCCT
TTCCGGGACTTTCGCTTTCCCCCTCCCTATTGCCACGGCGGAACTCATCGCCGCCTGCCTTGCCCGCTGC
TGGACAGGGGCTCGGCTGTTGGGCACTGACAATTCCGTGGTGTTGTCGGGGAAGCTGACGTCCTTTCCAT
GGCTGCTCGCCTGTGTTGCCACCTGGATTCTGCGCGGGACGTCCTTCTGCTACGTCCCTTCGGCCCTCAA
TCCAGCGGACCTTCCTTCCCGCGGCCTGCTGCCGGCTCTGCGGCCTCTTCCGCGTCTTCGCCTTCGCCCT
CAGACGAGTCGGATCTCCCTTTGGGCCGCCTCCCCGCCTGGCGATGGTACCGGTGTGGAAAGTCCCCAGG
CTCCCCAGCAGGCAGAAGTATGCAAAGCATGCATCTCAATTAGTCAGCAACCAGGTGTGGAAAGTCCCCA
GGCTCCCCAGCAGGCAGAAGTATGCAAAGCATGCATCTCAATTAGTCAGCAACCATAGTCCCGCCCCTAA
CTCCGCCCATCCCGCCCCTAACTCCGCCCAGTTCCGCCCATTCTCCGCCCCATGGCTGACTAATTTTTTT
TATTTATGCAGAGGCCGAGGCCGCCTCTGCCTCTGAGCTATTCCAGAAGTAGTGAGGAGGCTTTTTTGGA
GGCCTAGGCTTTTGCAAAAAGCTCCCGGGAGCTTGTATATCCATTTTCGGATCTGATCAGCACCTAGCAT
GGTGAGCAAGGGCGAGGAGCTGTTCACCGGGGTGGTGCCCATCCTGGTCGAGCTGGACGGCGACGTAAAC
GGCCACAAGTTCAGCGTGTCCGGCGAGGGCGAGGGCGATGCCACCTACGGCAAGCTGACCCTGAAGTTCA
TCTGCACCACCGGCAAGCTGCCCGTGCCCTGGCCCACCCTCGTGACCACCTTCACCTACGGCGTGCAGTG
CTTCGCCCGCTACCCCGACCACATGAAGCAGCACGACTTCTTCAAGTCCGCCATGCCCGAAGGCTACGTC
CAGGAGCGCACCATCTTCTTCAAGGACGACGGCAACTACAAGACCCGCGCCGAGGTGAAGTTCGAGGGCG
ACACCCTGGTGAACCGCATCGAGCTGAAGGGCATCGACTTCAAGGAGGACGGCAACATCCTGGGGCACAA
GCTGGAGTACAACTACAACAGCCACAAGGTCTATATCACCGCCGACAAGCAGAAGAACGGCATCAAGGTG
AACTTCAAGACCCGCCACAACATCGAGGACGGCAGCGTGCAGCTCGCCGACCACTACCAGCAGAACACCC
CCATCGGCGACGGCCCCGTGCTGCTGCCCGACAACCACTACCTGAGCACCCAGTCCGCCCTGAGCAAAGA
CCCCAACGAGAAGCGCGATCACATGGTCCTGCTGGAGTTCGTGACCGCCGCCGGGATCACTCTCGGCATG
GACGAGCTGTACAAGTAAGGTACCTTTAAGACCAATGACTTACAAGGCAGCTGTAGATCTTAGCCACTTT
TTAAAAGAAAAGGGGGGACTGGAAGGGCTAATTCACTCCCAACGAAGACAAGATCTGCTTTTTGCTTGTA
CTGGGTCTCTCTGGTTAGACCAGATCTGAGCCTGGGAGCTCTCTGGCTAACTAGGGAACCCACTGCTTAA
GCCTCAATAAAGCTTGCCTTGAGTGCTTCAAGTAGTGTGTGCCCGTCTGTTGTGTGACTCTGGTAACTAG
AGATCCCTCAGACCCTTTTAGTCAGTGTGGAAAATCTCTAGCAGTAGTAGTTCATGTCATCTTATTATTC
AGTATTTATAACTTGCAAAGAAATGAATATCAGAGAGTGAGAGGAACTTGTTTATTGCAGCTTATAATGG
TTACAAATAAAGCAATAGCATCACAAATTTCACAAATAAAGCATTTTTTTCACTGCATTCTAGTTGTGGT
TTGTCCAAACTCATCAATGTATCTTATCATGTCTGGCTCTAGCTATCCCGCCCCTAACTCCGCCCATCCC
GCCCCTAACTCCGCCCAGTTCCGCCCATTCTCCGCCCCATGGCTGACTAATTTTTTTTATTTATGCAGAG
GCCGAGGCCGCCTCGGCCTCTGAGCTATTCCAGAAGTAGTGAGGAGGCTTTTTTGGAGGCCTAGGGACGT
ACCCAATTCGCCCTATAGTGAGTCGTATTACGCGCGCTCACTGGCCGTCGTTTTACAACGTCGTGACTGG
GAAAACCCTGGCGTTACCCAACTTAATCGCCTTGCAGCACATCCCCCTTTCGCCAGCTGGCGTAATAGCG
AAGAGGCCCGCACCGATCGCCCTTCCCAACAGTTGCGCAGCCTGAATGGCGAATGGG
[124 nt withheld, positions 6638-6761]
C
[91 nt withheld, positions 6763-6853]
A
[49 nt withheld, positions 6855-6903]
CCTTTGACGTTGGAGTCCACGTTCTTT
[37 nt withheld, positions 6931-6967]
ACCCTATCTCGGTCTATTCTTTTGATTTATAAGGGATTTTGCCGATTTCGGCCTATTGGTTAAAAAATGA
GCTGATTTAACAAAAATTTAACGCGAATTTTAACAAAATATTAACGCTTACAATTTAGGTGGCACTTTTC
GGGGAAATGTGCGCGGAACCCCTATTTGTTTATTTTTCTAAATACATTCAAATATGTATCCGCTCATGAG
ACAATAACCCTGATAAATGCTTCAATAATATTGAAAAAGGAAGAGTATGAGTATTCAACATTTCCGTGTC
GCCCTTATTCCCTTTTTTGCGGCATTTTGCCTTCCTGTTTTTGCTCACCCAGAAACGCTGGTGAAAGTAA
AAGATGCTGAAGATCAGTTGGGTGCACGAGTGGGTTACATCGAACTGGATCTCAACAGCGGTAAGATCCT
TGAGAGTTTTCGCCCCGAAGAACGTTTTCCAATGATGAGCACTTTTAAAGTTCTGCTATGTGGCGCGGTA
TTATCCCGTATTGACGCCGGGCAAGAGCAACTCGGTCGCCGCATACACTATTCTCAGAATGACTTGGTTG
AGTACTCACCAGTCACAGAAAAGCATCTTACGGATGGCATGACAGTAAGAGAATTATGCAGTGCTGCCAT
AACCATGAGTGATAACACTGCGGCCAACTTACTTCTGACAACGATCGGAGGACCGAAGGAGCTAACCGCT
TTTTTGCACAACATGGGGGATCATGTAACTCGCCTTGATCGTTGGGAACCGGAGCTGAATGAAGCCATAC
CAAACGACGAGCGTGACACCACGATGCCTGTAGCAATGGCAACAACGTTGCGCAAACTATTAACTGGCGA
ACTACTTACTCTAGCTTCCCGGCAACAATTAATAGACTGGATGGAGGCGGATAAAGTTGCAGGACCACTT
CTGCGCTCGGCCCTTCCGGCTGGCTGGTTTATTGCTGATAAATCTGGAGCCGGTGAGCGTGGGTCTCGCG
GTATCATTGCAGCACTGGGGCCAGATGGTAAGCCCTCCCGTATCGTAGTTATCTACACGACGGGGAGTCA
GGCAACTATGGATGAACGAAATAGACAGATCGCTGAGATAGGTGCCTCACTGATTAAGCATTGGTAACTG
TCAGACCAAGTTTACTCATATATACTTTAGATTGATTTAAAACTTCATTTTTAATTTAAAAGGATCTAGG
TGAAGATCCTTTTTGATAATCTCATGACCAAAATCCCTTAACGTGAGTTTTCGTTCCACTGAGCGTCAGA
CCCCGTAGAAAAGATCAAAGGATCTTCTTGAGATCCTTTTTTTCTGCGCGTAATCTGCTGCTTGCAAACA
AAAAAACCACCGCTACCAGCGGTGGTTTGTTTGCCGGATCAAGAGCTACCAACTCTTTTTCCGAAGGTAA
CTGGCTTCAGCAGAGCGCAGATACCAAATACTGTTCTTCTAGTGTAGCCGTAGTTAGGCCACCACTTCAA
GAACTCTGTAGCACCGCCTACATACCTCGCTCTGCTAATCCTGTTACCAGTGGCTGCTGCCAGTGGCGAT
AAGTCGTGTCTTACCGGGTTGGACTCAAGACGATAGTTACCGGATAAGGCGCAGCGGTCGGGCTGAACGG
GGGGTTCGTGCACACAGCCCAGCTTGGAGCGAACGACCTACACCGAACTGAGATACCTACAGCGTGAGCT
ATGAGAAAGCGCCACGCTTCCCGAAGGGAGAAAGGCGGACAGGTATCCGGTAAGCGGCAGGGTCGGAACA
GGAGAGCGCACGAGGGAGCTTCCAGGGGGAAACGCCTGGTATCTTTATAGTCCTGTCGGGTTTCGCCACC
TCTGACTTGAGCGTCGATTTTTGTGATGCTCGTCAGGGGGGCGGAGCCTATGGAAAAACGCCAGCAACGC
GGCCTTTTTACGGTTCCTGGCCTTTTGCTGGCCTTTTGCTCACATGTTCTTTCCTGCGTTATCCCCTGAT
TCTGTGGATAACCGTATTACCGCCTTTGAGTGAGCTGATACCGCTCGCCGCAGCCGAACGACCGAGCGCA
GCGAGTCAGTGAGCGAGGAAGCGGAAGAGCGCCCAATACGCAAACCGCCTCTCCCCGCGCGTTGGCCGAT
TCATTAATGCAGCTGGCACGACAGGTTTCCCGACTGGAAAGCGGGCAGTGAGCGCAACGCAATTAATGTG
AGTTAGCTCACTCATTAGGCACCCCAGGCTTTACACTTTATGCTTCCGGCTCGTATGTTGTGTGGAATTG
TGAGCGGATAACAATTTCACACAGGAAACAGCTATGACCATGATTACGCCAAGCGCGCAATTAACCCTCA
CTAAAGGGAACAAAAGCTGGAGCTGCAAGCTT
Features (pLannotate 1.2.2; 36 found; start..end, strand, type, name):
      3..229     +  promoter       RSV promoter: Rous sarcoma virus enhancer/promoter
    230..410     +  LTR            5' LTR (truncated): truncated 5' long terminal repeat (LTR) from HIV-1
    457..582     +  misc_feature   HIV-1 Ψ: packaging signal of human immunodeficiency virus type 1
    566..929     +  CDS            HIV-1 gag (fragment): gag protein from human immunodeficiency virus 1; gag
   1075..1308    +  misc_feature   RRE: The Rev response element (RRE) of HIV-1 allows for Rev-dependent mRNA export from the nucleus to the cytoplasm.
   1685..1785    +  CDS            Rev (fragment): human immunodeficiency virus 1 (HIV-1) Rev protein; rev; enhances nuclear export of unspliced and incompletely spliced viral mRNAs
   1804..1921    +  misc_feature   cPPT/CTS: central polypurine tract and central termination sequence of HIV-1
   1946..1965    -  promoter       SV40 promoter (fragment): SV40 enhancer and early promoter
   1965..1984    -  promoter       SV40 promoter (fragment): SV40 enhancer and early promoter
   1984..2003    -  promoter       SV40 promoter (fragment): SV40 enhancer and early promoter
   2003..2022    -  promoter       SV40 promoter (fragment): SV40 enhancer and early promoter
   2022..2041    -  promoter       SV40 promoter (fragment): SV40 enhancer and early promoter
   2041..2060    -  promoter       SV40 promoter (fragment): SV40 enhancer and early promoter
   2060..2079    -  promoter       SV40 promoter (fragment): SV40 enhancer and early promoter
   2079..2098    -  promoter       SV40 promoter (fragment): SV40 enhancer and early promoter
   2140..2171    +  promoter       minP: minimal TATA-box promoter with low basal activity
   2204..3853    +  CDS            luciferase: firefly luciferase synthetic luc2 version of the luciferase gene
   3857..3976    +  CDS            hPEST: PEST degradation sequence from mouse ornithine decarboxylase human codon-optimized
   4069..4657    +  misc_feature   WPRE: woodchuck hepatitis virus posttranscriptional regulatory element
   4672..4988    +  promoter       SV40 promoter: SV40 enhancer and early promoter
   5039..5758    +  CDS            EmGFP: Emerald GFP mammalian codon-optimized
   5757..5828    +  CDS            nef (fragment): NEF_HV1Z2 - Experimental evidence at protein level: Swiss-Prot protein existence level 1. Extracellular Nef protein targets CD4(+) T-lymphocytes for apoptosis by interacting with CXCR4 surface receptors. From Human immunodeficiency virus type 1 group M subtype D (isolate Z2/CDC-Z34) (HIV-1).
   5830..6063    +  LTR            3' LTR (ΔU3): self-inactivating 3' long terminal repeat (LTR) from HIV-1
   6135..6256    +  polyA_signal   SV40 poly(A) signal: SV40 polyadenylation signal
   6296..6431    +  rep_origin     SV40 ori: SV40 origin of replication
   6452..6470    -  promoter       T7 promoter: promoter for bacteriophage T7 RNA polymerase
   6478..6633    +  CDS            lacZα (fragment): LacZα fragment of β-galactosidase; lacZ fragment
   6638..7066    +  rep_origin     f1 ori (sequence partly withheld): f1 bacteriophage origin of replication; arrow indicates direction of (+) strand synthesis
   7119..7223    +  promoter       AmpR promoter: bla
   7224..8084    +  CDS            AmpR: β-lactamase; bla; confers resistance to ampicillin, carbenicillin, and related antibiotics
   8255..8843    +  rep_origin     ori: high-copy-number ColE1/pMB1/pBR322/pUC origin of replication
   9026..9118    +  CDS            lacI (fragment): lac repressor; lacI; The lac repressor binds to the lac operator to inhibit transcription in E. coli. This inhibition can be relieved by adding lactose or isopropyl-β-D-thiogalactopyranoside (IPTG).
   9131..9152    +  protein_bind   CAP binding site: CAP binding activates transcription in the presence of cAMP. E. coli catabolite activator protein
   9167..9197    +  promoter       lac promoter: promoter for the E. coli lac operon
   9205..9221    +  protein_bind   lac operator: The lac repressor binds to the lac operator to inhibit transcription in E. coli. This inhibition can be relieved by adding lactose or isopropyl-β-D-thiogalactopyranoside (IPTG). lac repressor encoded by lacI
   9266..9284    +  promoter       T3 promoter: promoter for bacteriophage T3 RNA polymerase
