[The description below was written by a language model from this plasmid's Addgene catalogue record and pLannotate feature annotations shown in this document.]
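Description:
pLminP_Luc2P_RE31 is a lentiviral transcriptional reporter for Hippo pathway output through TEAD1, built in the pLenti7.3 backbone with reporter sequences derived from the pGL4.29 luciferase vector. It is maintained in E. coli through a high-copy ColE1/pUC origin and ampicillin resistance (AmpR), and also carries an f1 origin and leftover lac and T7/T3 promoter elements from the cloning backbone. The viral portion has a third-generation, self-inactivating layout: an RSV promoter fused to a truncated HIV-1 5' LTR drives genomic RNA production in packaging cells, followed by the Ψ packaging signal, a gag fragment, the RRE for Rev-dependent nuclear export, the cPPT/CTS, and a ΔU3 3' LTR. An SV40 poly(A) signal and SV40 origin lie outside the LTRs.

The reporter cassette sits just downstream of the cPPT. Eight tandem 20-bp repeats lie immediately upstream of a minimal TATA-box promoter (minP). The annotation software labels them as SV40 enhancer fragments, but given the stated purpose they most likely represent the multimerised TEAD-responsive element, which the record describes only as a "Hippo" promoter. Because minP has low basal activity, expression of the downstream firefly luc2 gene depends on factor binding at these repeats. The luciferase is fused to a PEST degradation sequence (Luc2P), which shortens protein half-life so that the signal follows changes in pathway activity more closely. A WPRE enhances transcript expression. A separate SV40 promoter drives Emerald GFP constitutively, which allows transduced cells to be identified or sorted. The associated publication concerns inferring pathway activity by RNA sequencing, and the "RE31" name suggests this construct belongs to a larger series of response-element reporters.
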