Addgene plasmid #90373: pLminP_Luc2P_RE31
Purpose: Hippo - TEAD1 gene reporter
Depositing lab: Ramnik Xavier. Depositing organization: Broad Institute. Publication: Simultaneous Pathway Activity Inference and Gene Expression Analysis Using RNA Sequencing. O'Connell DJ, Kolde R, Sooknah M, Graham DB, Sundberg TB, Latorre IJ, Mikkelsen TS, Xavier RJ. Cell Syst. 2016 May 25;2(5):323-34. doi: 10.1016/j.cels.2016.04.011. Epub 2016 May 19. PubMed 27211859.
Backbone
  Vector backbone: pLenti7.3
  Backbone manufacturer: Thermo Fisher
  Backbone size w/o insert (bp): 7251
  Total vector size (bp): 9293
  Vector type: Lentiviral
  Selectable markers: eGFP
Growth in bacteria
  Bacterial resistance: Ampicillin, 100 μg/mL
  Growth temperature: 37°C
  Growth strain: NEB Stable
  Copy number: High Copy
Gene/Insert
  Gene/Insert name: Firefly luciferase (alt name: Luc2P)
  Species: P. pyralis
  Insert size (bp): 1776
  Promoter: Hippo
  Cloning method: Gibson Cloning
  Sequencing primers: 5′ GGTACAGTGCAGGGGAAAGA
Resource information
  A portion of this plasmid was derived from a plasmid made by: pGL4.29 reporter vector (Promega)
Terms and licenses: Academic/Nonprofit Terms; Industry Terms: Not Available to Industry
How to cite: pLminP_Luc2P_RE31 was a gift from Ramnik Xavier (Addgene plasmid # 90373 ; http://n2t.net/addgene:90373 ; RRID:Addgene_90373)
